>Addgene plasmid #1307 | pJC45BS104 Y819W | addgene full sequence | sequence record 402649 | Addgene NGS Result
CACTATAGGGGAATTGTGAGCGGATAACAATTCCCCTCTAGAAATAATTTTGTTTAACTTTAAGAAGGAG
ATATACCATGGGCCATCATCATCATCATCATCATCATCATCACAGCAGCGGCCATATCGAAGGTCGTGGA
TCCGGGATGAACGACCAAACGCAATTTACAGAAAGGGCTCTAACGATTTTGACGTTGGCTCAAAAATTGG
CTTCGGATCATCAACATCCACAATTACAACCTATACATATTCTAGCTGCCTTCATTGAAACGCCAGAAGA
TGGATCAGTCCCTTACCTACAGAATCTAATTGAGAAGGGCCGTTACGACTATGATCTTTTCAAGAAAGTG
GTTAATAGAAATCTAGTAAGAATTCCTCAACAGCAACCTGCACCTGCGGAGATAACTCCAAGTTATGCTT
TGGGGAAAGTCCTTCAAGACGCTGCTAAGATTCAAAAACAACAGAAGGACTCATTTATAGCGCAAGACCA
TATATTGTTTGCTCTATTCAATGATTCGTCTATTCAGCAAATATTTAAGGAAGCTCAAGTAGATATTGAG
GCCATCAAGCAACAAGCTCTTGAACTTCGTGGTAACACTAGAATTGACTCTCGTGGCGCTGATACGAACA
CACCTTTGGAATATTTATCAAAGTACGCCATTGATATGACTGAGCAGGCTCGTCAAGGTAAACTTGACCC
TGTCATCGGCCGTGAAGAAGAAATAAGAAGCACTATTAGAGTTTTAGCAAGAAGAATTAAGTCCAACCCA
TGTTTAATTGGTGAGCCAGGTATCGGTAAGACCGCTATTATTGAAGGTGTTGCTCAAAGAATCATTGACG
ATGACGTTCCCACTATCTTACAAGGCGCTAAATTGTTCAGTCTAGATTTGGCCGCATTAACCGCAGGTGC
TAAATACAAAGGTGATTTCGAAGAAAGATTCAAAGGTGTTTTGAAGGAAATCGAAGAATCAAAGACTCTA
ATTGTGTTATTCATTGATGAAATTCACATGTTAATGGGTAATGGTAAGGACGACGCTGCTAACATCTTGA
AGCCAGCTTTGTCCAGAGGCCAATTGAAGGTCATCGGTGCCACCACCAATAACGAATATAGATCTATTGT
GGAAAAGGATGGTGCCTTTGAAAGAAGATTCCAGAAAATTGAAGTCGCTGAACCAAGTGTGAGACAAACA
GTGGCCATATTGAGAGGTCTGCAACCAAAGTATGAAATACATCATGGTGTAAGGATTCTGGATAGCGCCT
TAGTCACCGCGGCTCAATTAGCCAAGCGTTACTTGCCATATAGAAGATTGCCAGATTCTGCTTTGGATTT
AGTTGATATTTCTTGTGCTGGTGTCGCCGTCGCAAGAGATTCTAAGCCAGAAGAATTGGATTCCAAGGAA
CGTCAATTGCAATTGATTCAAGTAGAGATAAAAGCTCTAGAGAGAGATGAAGATGCCGACTCCACCACTA
AAGATAGATTAAAGTTAGCTAGGCAGAAGGAAGCTTCATTGCAAGAAGAATTGGAACCTCTAAGACAACG
TTACAATGAAGAAAAGCATGGCCATGAAGAATTGACACAAGCTAAAAAGAAATTGGATGAACTGGAAAAC
AAGGCCCTTGATGCTGAACGTAGATATGATACTGCTACCGCCGCTGATTTAAGGTACTTCGCCATCCCAG
ATATCAAAAAGCAAATCGAAAAGCTTGAAGATCAGGTTGCTGAGGAAGAGAGACGTGCTGGTGCCAACTC
CATGATCCAAAATGTGGTCGACTCAGACACCATTTCTGAAACAGCTGCAAGATTGACTGGTATCCCTGTT
AAGAAGTTGTCAGAATCTGAAAATGAAAAATTGATTCATATGGAACGTGACTTATCATCTGAAGTCGTGG
GCCAAATGGATGCCATTAAAGCTGTTTCCAATGCCGTTAGATTGTCTAGATCAGGTTTAGCTAATCCAAG
GCAACCAGCATCCTTCTTATTTTTAGGTTTGTCCGGTTCCGGTAAAACTGAATTGGCTAAAAAAGTTGCT
GGATTTTTGTTTAATGATGAGGACATGATGATCAGGGTCGATTGTTCTGAATTAAGCGAGAAGTATGCGG
TCTCTAAGTTGTTGGGTACCACGGCAGGTTATGTCGGGTACGATGAAGGTGGCTTTTTAACTAACCAACT
GCAATACAAACCATACTCCGTTTTGTTATTCGATGAAGTAGAAAAGGCACATCCTGATGTTTTGACTGTC
ATGCTACAAATGTTGGATGACGGTAGAATTACTAGTGGTCAAGGTAAGACGATCGACTGTTCCAATTGTA
TTGTCATCATGACTTCCAATCTAGGTGCTGAATTTATCAATTCTCAACAAGGATCAAAGATCCAAGAATC
TACCAAGAATTTGGTCATGGGTGCTGTTAGGCAACATTTCAGACCAGAATTTTTGAACAGAATTTCTAGT
ATAGTCATTTTCAACAAGCTATCTAGAAAAGCTATTCATAAGATCGTGGATATTCGTTTGAAGGAAATTG
AAGAGAGATTCGAGCAAAATGATAAACATTACAAGTTGAATTTAACTCAAGAGGCCAAGGACTTCTTGGC
CAAATATGGTTGGTCCGATGATATGGGTGCACGTCCACTGAACAGGTTAATTCAAAACGAAATTTTGAAC
AAACTGGCACTAAGGATCTTAAAGAATGAAATCAAGGATAAGGAAACTGTCAATGTCGTCTTGAAGAAGG
GTAAATCTCGTGATGAAAATGTTCCTGAGGAAGCTGAAGAATGTCTGGAAGTTCTACCAAATCACGAAGC
TACTATAGGGGCTGACACGTTAGGTGATGACGATAATGAGGACAGTATGGAAATTGATGATGACCTAGAT
TAATTTAATATAGTGTGATTTTTAAAAACTTTCGAACAAGAATCAGTAATATAATATATATAATTAATAA
AACTAATGGAATTTGTTTAATTGAACTTGACACCCGAGCAAAAGAGCTCGGGGCCCTAGCTAACTGATCC
GGCTGCTAACAAAGCCCGAAAGGAAGCTGAGTTGGCTGCTGCCACCGCTGAGCAATAACTAGCATAACCC
CTTGGGGCCTCTAAACGGGTCTTGAGGGGTTTTTTGCTGAAAGGAGGAACTATATCCGGATAATTCTTGA
AGACGAAAGGGCCTCGTGATACGCCTATTTTTATAGGTTAATGTCATGATAATAATGGTTTCTTAGACGT
CAGGTGGCACTTTTCGGGGAAATGTGCGCGGAACCCCTATTTGTTTATTTTTCTAAATACATTCAAATAT
GTATCCGCTCATGAGACAATAACCCTGATAAATGCTTCAATAATATTGAAAAAGGAAGAGTATGAGTATT
CAACATTTCCGTGTCGCCCTTATTCCCTTTTTTGCGGCATTTTGCCTTCCTGTTTTTGCTCACCCAGAAA
CGCTGGTGAAAGTAAAAGATGCTGAAGATCAGTTGGGTGCACGAGTGGGTTACATCGAACTGGATCTCAA
CAGCGGTAAGATCCTTGAGAGTTTTCGCCCCGAAGAACGTTTTCCAATGATGAGCACTTTTAAAGTTCTG
CTATGTGGCGCGGTATTATCCCGTGTTGACGCCGGGCAAGAGCAACTCGGTCGCCGCATACACTATTCTC
AGAATGACTTGGTTGAGTACTCACCAGTCACAGAAAAGCATCTTACGGATGGCATGACAGTAAGAGAATT
ATGCAGTGCTGCCATAACCATGAGTGATAACACTGCGGCCAACTTACTTCTGACAACGATCGGAGGACCG
AAGGAGCTAACCGCTTTTTTGCACAACATGGGGGATCATGTAACTCGCCTTGATCGTTGGGAACCGGAGC
TGAATGAAGCCATACCAAACGACGAGCGTGACACCACGATGCCTGTAGCAATGGCAACAACGTTGCGCAA
ACTATTAACTGGCGAACTACTTACTCTAGCTTCCCGGCAACAATTAATAGACTGGATGGAGGCGGATAAA
GTTGCAGGACCACTTCTGCGCTCGGCCCTTCCGGCTGGCTGGTTTATTGCTGATAAATCTGGAGCCGGTG
AGCGTGGGTCTCGCGGTATCATTGCAGCACTGGGGCCAGATGGTAAGCCCTCCCGTATCGTAGTTATCTA
CACGACGGGGAGTCAGGCAACTATGGATGAACGAAATAGACAGATCGCTGAGATAGGTGCCTCACTGATT
AAGCATTGGTAACTGTCAGACCAAGTTTACTCATATATACTTTAGATTGATTTAAAACTTCATTTTTAAT
TTAAAAGGATCTAGGTGAAGATCCTTTTTGATAATCTCATGACCAAAATCCCTTAACGTGAGTTTTCGTT
CCACTGAGCGTCAGACCCCGTAGAAAAGATCAAAGGATCTTCTTGAGATCCTTTTTTTCTGCGCGTAATC
TGCTGCTTGCAAACAAAAAAACCACCGCTACCAGCGGTGGTTTGTTTGCCGGATCAAGAGCTACCAACTC
TTTTTCCGAAGGTAACTGGCTTCAGCAGAGCGCAGATACCAAATACTGTTCTTCTAGTGTAGCCGTAGTT
AGGCCACCACTTCAAGAACTCTGTAGCACCGCCTACATACCTCGCTCTGCTAATCCTGTTACCAGTGGCT
GCTGCCAGTGGCGATAAGTCGTGTCTTACCGGGTTGGACTCAAGACGATAGTTACCGGATAAGGCGCAGC
GGTCGGGCTGAACGGGGGGTTCGTGCACACAGCCCAGCTTGGAGCGAACGACCTACACCGAACTGAGATA
CCTACAGCGTGAGCTATGAGAAAGCGCCACGCTTCCCGAAGGGAGAAAGGCGGACAGGTATCCGGTAAGC
GGCAGGGTCGGAACAGGAGAGCGCACGAGGGAGCTTCCAGGGGGAAACGCCTGGTATCTTTATAGTCCTG
TCGGGTTTCGCCACCTCTGACTTGAGCGTCGATTTTTGTGATGCTCGTCAGGGGGGCGGAGCCTATGGAA
AAACGCCAGCAACGCGGCCTTTTTACGGTTCCTGGCCTTTTGCTGGCCTTTTGCTCACATGTTCTTTCCT
GCGTTATCCCCTGATTCTGTGGATAACCGTATTACCGCCTTTGAGTGAGCTGATACCGCTCGCCGCAGCC
GAACGACCGAGCGCAGCGAGTCAGTGAGCGAGGAAGCGGAAGAGCGCCAGCAACCGCACCTGTGGCGCCG
GTGATGCCGGCCACGATGCGTCCGGCGTAGAGGATCGAGATCTCGATCCCGCGAAATTAATACGACT
Features (pLannotate 1.2.2; 11 found; start..end, strand, type, name):
     10..34      +  protein_bind   lac operator: The lac repressor binds to the lac operator to inhibit transcription in E. coli. This inhibition can be relieved by adding lactose or isopropyl-β-D-thiogalactopyranoside (IPTG). lac repressor encoded by lacI
     49..71      +  RBS            RBS: efficient ribosome binding site from bacteriophage T7 gene 10 (Olins and Rangwala, 1989)
     84..101     +  CDS            capTEV™ (fragment): composite tag for in vivo biotinylation, TEV protease cleavage, and 6xHis tagging
    147..2870    +  CDS            HSP104: HS104_YEAST - Experimental evidence at protein level: Swiss-Prot protein existence level 1. Required, in concert with Hsp40 (YDJ1) and Hsp70 (SSA1) and small Hsps (HSP26), for the dissociation, resolubilization and refolding of aggregates of damaged proteins after heat or other environmental stresses. Extracts proteins from aggregates by unfolding and threading them in an ATP-dependent process through the axial channel of the protein hexamer, after which they can be refolded by components of the Hsp70/Hsp40 chaperone system. Substrate binding is ATP-dependent, and release of bound polypeptide
   3012..3061    +  CDS            SET1 (fragment): solubility-enhancement tag derived from T7 phage gene 10B
   3069..3116    +  terminator     T7 terminator: transcription terminator for bacteriophage T7 RNA polymerase
   3247..3351    +  promoter       AmpR promoter: bla
   3352..4212    +  CDS            AmpR: β-lactamase; bla; confers resistance to ampicillin, carbenicillin, and related antibiotics
   4383..4971    +  rep_origin     ori: high-copy-number ColE1/pMB1/pBR322/pUC origin of replication
   5154..5216    -  CDS            TcR (fragment): tetracycline efflux protein; tet; confers resistance to tetracycline
   5238..9       +  promoter       T7 promoter (across the origin): promoter for bacteriophage T7 RNA polymerase
