[The description below was written by a language model from this plasmid's Addgene catalogue record and pLannotate feature annotations shown in this document.]
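Description:
pJC45BS104 Y819W is a bacterial expression plasmid built on the small pJC45 backbone, carrying the Saccharomyces cerevisiae HSP104 coding sequence with a single substitution that changes tyrosine 819 to tryptophan. The sequenced plasmid is about 5.2 kb. It replicates in E. coli from a high-copy ColE1/pUC-type origin and is selected with ampicillin through the bla (AmpR) gene and its own promoter. A short remnant of a tetracycline resistance gene is also annotated, but it is only a fragment and would not be expected to be functional.

Expression is driven by a T7 promoter followed by a lac operator, so transcription requires T7 RNA polymerase and is repressed by lac repressor until relieved by IPTG. No lacI gene is annotated on the plasmid. An efficient T7 gene 10 ribosome binding site precedes the open reading frame, and a T7 terminator lies downstream. The catalogue describes a backbone-encoded N-terminal 10xHis tag. The short stretch upstream of HSP104 that the annotation software labels as a fragment of a composite His-containing tag most likely corresponds to this histidine run. Similarly, the small gene 10-derived fragment just before the terminator lies after the end of the HSP104 reading frame and appears to be vector sequence rather than a fusion partner. The insert was cloned between BamHI and SacI sites, both retained.

Hsp104 is a hexameric AAA+ chaperone that uses ATP to extract and unfold proteins from aggregates. This construct is suited to producing His-tagged mutant protein for purification. The associated publication concerns communication between the C-terminal peptide-binding domain and the N-terminal ATPase domain, but the record does not state the specific purpose of the introduced tryptophan.
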