Addgene plasmid #1307: pJC45BS104 Y819W
Depositing lab: Susan Lindquist. Depositing organization: Whitehead Institute for Biomedical Research. Publication: Defining a pathway of communication from the C-terminal peptide binding domain to the N-terminal ATPase domain in a AAA protein. Cashikar AG, Schirmer EC, Hattendorf DA, Glover JR, Ramakrishnan MS, Ware DM, Lindquist SL. Mol Cell 2002 Apr;9(4):751-60. 10.1016/S1097-2765(02)00499-9 PubMed 11983167.
Backbone
  Vector backbone: pJC45
  Backbone size w/o insert (bp): 2375
  Vector type: Bacterial Expression
Growth in bacteria
  Bacterial resistance: Ampicillin, 100 μg/mL
  Growth temperature: 37°C
  Growth strain: DH5alpha
  Copy number: High Copy
Gene/Insert
  Gene/Insert name: Hsp104 Y819W (alt name: Hsp104)
  Species: S. cerevisiae (budding yeast)
  Insert size (bp): 2850
  Mutation: Changed Tyr 819 to Trp
  Entrez Gene: HSP104 (a.k.a. YLL026W)
  Tag / fusion protein: 10X His tag (N terminal on backbone)
  Cloning method: Restriction Enzyme; 5′ cloning site BamHI (not destroyed); 3′ cloning site SacI (not destroyed)
  Sequencing primers: 5′ T7
Terms and licenses: Academic/Nonprofit Terms; Industry Terms: Not Available to Industry
How to cite: pJC45BS104 Y819W was a gift from Susan Lindquist (Addgene plasmid # 1307 ; http://n2t.net/addgene:1307 ; RRID:Addgene_1307)
